Addgene plasmid #171650: T7-0-QUAS-GFP_ColE1
Purpose: QUAS directly downstream of a T7 promoter. Expresses GFP in BL21(DE3) E. coli. Contains ColE1 origin of replication.
Depositing lab: Tara Deans. Depositing organization: University of Utah. Publication: Enhanced regulation of prokaryotic gene expression by a eukaryotic transcriptional activator. MacDonald IC, Seamons TR, Emmons JC, Javdan SB, Deans TL. Nat Commun. 2021 Jul 5;12(1):4109. doi: 10.1038/s41467-021-24434-9. PubMed 34226549.
Backbone
  Vector backbone: QUAS-T7-0-GFP_ColE1
  Backbone size w/o insert (bp): 2761
  Total vector size (bp): 2862
  Vector type: Bacterial Expression
Growth in bacteria
  Bacterial resistance: Ampicillin, 100 μg/mL
  Growth temperature: 37°C
  Growth strain: DH5alpha
  Copy number: High Copy
Gene/Insert
  Gene/Insert name: T7-0-QUAS
  Insert size (bp): 101
  Promoter: T7
  Tag / fusion protein: ssrA degradation tag (DAS+4) (C terminal on backbone)
  Cloning method: Restriction Enzyme; 5′ cloning site KpnI (not destroyed); 3′ cloning site NdeI (not destroyed)
  Sequencing primers: 5′ GAATAGTGTATGCGGCGACC; 3′ CTGCACGCCGTAGGTCAG
Terms and licenses: Academic/Nonprofit Terms; Industry Terms: Not Available to Industry
How to cite: T7-0-QUAS-GFP_ColE1 was a gift from Tara Deans (Addgene plasmid # 171650 ; http://n2t.net/addgene:171650 ; RRID:Addgene_171650)
