[The description below was written by a language model from this plasmid's Addgene catalogue record and pLannotate feature annotations shown in this document.]
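Description:
T7-0-QUAS-GFP_ColE1 is a small (about 2.85 kb) bacterial expression plasmid built to report on transcription from a T7 promoter that has a QUAS element placed directly downstream of it. It replicates from a high-copy ColE1/pUC-type origin and is selected with ampicillin through a β-lactamase gene driven by its own bla promoter and followed by a lambda t0 terminator. The plasmid is propagated in a standard cloning strain, but expression is intended for BL21(DE3) E. coli, which supplies T7 RNA polymerase.

The reporter cassette lies on the strand opposite the resistance marker. It reads from the T7 promoter through the strong ribosome binding site of phage T7 gene 10 into an EGFP coding sequence, followed by a fragment of a multiple cloning site and a T7 terminator. The catalogued insert is a 101 bp T7-0-QUAS segment cloned between KpnI and NdeI sites. The automated annotation does not call the QUAS sequence itself, but the short interval between the annotated promoter and RBS is consistent with the stated position. The "0" in the name may denote the spacing between promoter and QUAS, though the record does not define it. GFP carries a C-terminal ssrA-type DAS+4 degradation tag from the backbone, which marks the protein for proteolytic turnover so that fluorescence follows changes in expression more closely.

QUAS is the binding site for the QF transcriptional activator of the Neurospora Q system. This fits the associated work on regulating prokaryotic gene expression with a eukaryotic activator. The plasmid encodes no QF protein, so any such regulator would have to be supplied separately.
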