Features (pLannotate 1.2.2; 9 found; start..end, strand, type, name):
    491..511     -  RBS            RBS: efficient ribosome binding site from bacteriophage T7 gene 10 (Olins and Rangwala, 1989)
    545..563     -  promoter       T7 promoter: promoter for bacteriophage T7 RNA polymerase
    585..689     +  promoter       AmpR promoter: bla
    690..1550    +  CDS            AmpR: β-lactamase; bla; confers resistance to ampicillin, carbenicillin, and related antibiotics
   1562..1656    +  terminator     lambda t0 terminator: transcription terminator from phage lambda
   1744..2332    +  rep_origin     ori: high-copy-number ColE1/pMB1/pBR322/pUC origin of replication
   2496..2543    -  terminator     T7 terminator: transcription terminator for bacteriophage T7 RNA polymerase
   2596..2615    -  misc_feature   MCS (fragment): multiple cloning site
   2616..482     -  CDS            EGFP (across the origin): EGFP is a basic (constitutively fluorescent) green fluorescent protein published in 1996, derived from Aequorea victoria. It is reported to be a rapidly-maturing weak dimer with moderate acid sensitivity.
>Addgene plasmid #171650 | T7-0-QUAS-GFP_ColE1 | addgene full sequence | sequence record 350155 | Addgene NGS Result
CCGTTCTTCTGCTTGTCGGCCATGATATAGACGTTGTGGCTGTTGTAGTTGTACTCCAGCTTGTGCCCCA
GGATGTTGCCGTCCTCCTTGAAGTCGATGCCCTTCAGCTCGATGCGGTTCACCAGGGTGTCGCCCTCGAA
CTTCACCTCGGCGCGGGTCTTGTAGTTGCCGTCGTCCTTGAAGAAGATGGTGCGCTCCTGGACGTAGCCT
TCGGGCATGGCGGACTTGAAGAAGTCGTGCTGCTTCATGTGGTCGGGGTAGCGGCTGAAGCACTGCACGC
CGTAGGTCAGGGTGGTCACGAGGGTGGGCCAGGGCACGGGCAGCTTGCCGGTGGTGCAGATGAACTTCAG
GGTCAGCTTGCCGTAGGTGGCATCGCCCTCGCCCTCGCCGGACACGCTGAACTTGTGGCCGTTTACGTCG
CCGTCCAGCTCGACCAGGATGGGCACCACCCCGGTGAACAGCTCCTCGCCCTTGCTCACCATATGTACTC
CTCCTTCTTAAAGTTAAACAAAATTATTTCTAGAGGGGGGATAAGCGATTACCCCCTATAGTGAGTCGTA
TTAATTTCGCGGGATCGGCTAGCGCGCGGAACCCCTATTTGTTTATTTTTCTAAATACATTCAAATATGT
ATCCGCTCATGAGACAATAACCCTGATAAATGCTTCAATAATATTGAAAAAGGAAGAGTATGAGTATTCA
ACATTTCCGTGTCGCCCTTATTCCCTTTTTTGCGGCATTTTGCCTTCCTGTTTTTGCTCACCCAGAAACG
CTGGTGAAAGTAAAAGATGCTGAAGATCAGTTGGGTGCACGAGTGGGTTACATCGAACTGGATCTCAACA
GCGGTAAGATCCTTGAGAGTTTTCGCCCCGAAGAACGTTTTCCAATGATGAGCACTTTTAAAGTTCTGCT
ATGTGGCGCGGTATTATCCCGTATTGACGCCGGGCAAGAGCAACTCGGTCGCCGCATACACTATTCTCAG
AATGACTTGGTTGAGTACTCACCAGTCACAGAAAAGCATCTTACGGATGGCATGACAGTAAGAGAATTAT
GCAGTGCTGCCATAACCATGAGTGATAACACTGCGGCCAACTTACTTCTGACAACGATCGGAGGACCGAA
GGAGCTAACCGCTTTTTTGCACAACATGGGGGATCATGTAACTCGCCTTGATCGTTGGGAACCGGAGCTG
AATGAAGCCATACCAAACGACGAGCGTGACACCACGATGCCTGTAGCAATGGCAACAACGTTGCGCAAAC
TATTAACTGGCGAACTACTTACTCTAGCTTCCCGGCAACAATTAATAGACTGGATGGAGGCGGATAAAGT
TGCAGGACCACTTCTGCGCTCGGCCCTTCCGGCTGGCTGGTTTATTGCTGATAAATCTGGAGCCGGTGAG
CGTGGGTCTCGCGGTATCATTGCAGCACTGGGGCCAGATGGTAAGCCCTCCCGTATCGTAGTTATCTACA
CGACGGGGAGTCAGGCAACTATGGATGAACGAAATAGACAGATCGCTGAGATAGGTGCCTCACTGATTAA
GCATTGGTAAGAGCTCGCTTGGACTCCTGTTGATAGATCCAGTAATGACCTCAGAACTCCATCTGGATTT
GTTCAGAACGCTCGGTTGCCGCCGGGCGTTTTTTATTGGTGAGAATCCAAGCACTAGTCATGACCAAAAT
CCCTTAACGTGAGTTTTCGTTCCACTGAGCGTCAGACCCCGTAGAAAAGATCAAAGGATCTTCTTGAGAT
CCTTTTTTTCTGCGCGTAATCTGCTGCTTGCAAACAAAAAAACCACCGCTACCAGCGGTGGTTTGTTTGC
CGGATCAAGAGCTACCAACTCTTTTTCCGAAGGTAACTGGCTTCAGCAGAGCGCAGATACCAAATACTGT
CCTTCTAGTGTAGCCGTAGTTAGGCCACCACTTCAAGAACTCTGTAGCACCGCCTACATACCTCGCTCTG
CTAATCCTGTTACCAGTGGCTGCTGCCAGTGGCGATAAGTCGTGTCTTACCGGGTTGGACTCAAGACGAT
AGTTACCGGATAAGGCGCAGCGGTCGGGCTGAACGGGGGGTTCGTGCACACAGCCCAGCTTGGAGCGAAC
GACCTACACCGAACTGAGATACCTACAGCGTGAGCTATGAGAAAGCGCCACGCTTCCCGAAGGGAGAAAG
GCGGACAGGTATCCGGTAAGCGGCAGGGTCGGAACAGGAGAGCGCACGAGGGAGCTTCCAGGGGGAAACG
CCTGGTATCTTTATAGTCCTGTCGGGTTTCGCCACCTCTGACTTGAGCGTCGATTTTTGTGATGCTCGTC
AGGGGGGCGGAGCCTATGGAAAAACGCCAGCAACGCGGCCTTTTTACGGTTCCTGGCCTTTTGCTGGCCT
TTTGCTCACATGTTCTTTCCTGCGTTATCCCCTGATTCTGTGGATAACCGTATTACCGCCTTTGAGTGAG
CTGATACCGCTCGCCGCAGCCGAACGCCCTAGGGGATCCCCCGGGCAAAAAACCCCTCAAGACCCGTTTA
GAGGCCCCAAGGGGTTATGCTAGAAGCTTCTAAGACGCGTCCGCGTAGTTTTCAGAGTAGTTTTCGTCGT
TCGCCGCTCGAGATCTGAGTCCGGACTTGTACAGCTCGTCCATGCCGAGAGTGATCCCGGCGGCGGTCAC
GAACTCCAGCAGGACCATGTGATCGCGCTTCTCGTTGGGGTCTTTGCTCAGGGCGGACTGGGTGCTCAGG
TAGTGGTTGTCGGGCAGCAGCACGGGGCCGTCGCCGATGGGGGTGTTCTGCTGGTAGTGGTCGGCGAGCT
GCACGCTGCCGTCCTCGATGTTGTGGCGGATCTTGAAGTTCACCTTGATG
